Addgene plasmid #227880: pcDNA 3.3 N-MYC SYEM
Purpose: Used for transfection of cells for expression of C-MYC SYEM
Depositing lab: Sheng-cai Lin. Depositing organization: Xiamen University. Publication: AMPK targets PDZD8 to trigger carbon source shift from glucose to glutamine. Li M, Wang Y, Wei X, Cai WF, Wu J, Zhu M, Wang Y, Liu YH, Xiong J, Qu Q, Chen Y, Tian X, Yao L, Xie R, Li X, Chen S, Huang X, Zhang C, Xie C, Wu Y, Xu Z, Zhang B, Jiang B, Wang ZC, Li Q, Li G, Lin SY, Yu L, Piao HL, Deng X, Han J, Zhang CS, Lin SC. Cell Res. 2024 Jun 19. doi: 10.1038/s41422-024-00985-6. PubMed 38898113.
Backbone
  Vector backbone: pcDNA
  Vector type: Mammalian Expression
Growth in bacteria
  Bacterial resistance: Ampicillin, 100 μg/mL
  Growth temperature: 37°C
  Growth strain: DH5alpha
  Copy number: High Copy
Gene/Insert
  Gene/Insert name: SYEM
  Species: M. musculus (mouse)
  Entrez Gene: Ears2 (a.k.a. AL024049, mKIAA1970, 3230401I01Rik)
  Tag / fusion protein: MYC (N terminal on insert)
  Cloning method: Ligation Independent Cloning
Terms and licenses: Academic/Nonprofit Terms; Industry Terms: Not Available to Industry
How to cite: pcDNA 3.3 N-MYC SYEM was a gift from Sheng-cai Lin (Addgene plasmid # 227880 ; http://n2t.net/addgene:227880 ; RRID:Addgene_227880)
