[The description below was written by a language model from this plasmid's Addgene catalogue record and pLannotate feature annotations shown in this document.]
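Description:
pcDNA 3.3 N-MYC SYEM is a mammalian expression plasmid of about 7 kb, built on a pcDNA-type backbone, for transient or stable expression of mouse SYEM, the product of the Ears2 gene. SYEM is a glutamyl-tRNA synthetase that charges tRNA(Glu) by first activating glutamate with ATP and then transferring it to the tRNA. The coding sequence lies downstream of the human cytomegalovirus immediate early enhancer and promoter, which drive strong constitutive transcription in most mammalian cell lines, and it is followed by the herpes simplex virus thymidine kinase polyadenylation signal. A short, reverse-oriented bGH poly(A) fragment nearby appears to be a backbone remnant.

The catalogue lists a MYC epitope tag fused to the N terminus of the insert, which would allow detection or immunoprecipitation with anti-MYC antibodies. The feature table does not annotate the tag separately, although there is unannotated space between the promoter and the Ears2 reading frame. The purpose field describes the product as "C-MYC SYEM", which most likely names the c-Myc epitope rather than a C-terminal position.

In E. coli the plasmid is maintained through a high-copy ColE1/pUC-type origin and selected with ampicillin via the bla gene. An f1 origin is also present, along with lac promoter/operator and lacI fragments carried over from the backbone. For mammalian selection, an SV40 early promoter drives a neomycin phosphotransferase gene terminated by the SV40 poly(A) signal, permitting G418 selection of stable transfectants. The adjacent ble fragment is partial and probably nonfunctional. The plasmid is intended for transfection of cultured cells to express the tagged protein, and it was deposited with a study of AMPK-regulated carbon source switching from glucose to glutamine.
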