Features (pLannotate 1.2.2; 18 found; start..end, strand, type, name):
     50..429     +  enhancer       CMV enhancer: human cytomegalovirus immediate early enhancer
    430..633     +  promoter       CMV promoter: human cytomegalovirus (CMV) immediate early promoter
    799..2367    +  CDS            Ears2: SYEM_MOUSE - Also known as Kiaa1970. Experimental evidence at protein level: Swiss-Prot protein existence level 1. Catalyzes the attachment of glutamate to tRNA(Glu) in a two- step reaction: glutamate is first activated by ATP to form Glu-AMP and then transferred to the acceptor end of tRNA(Glu). From Mus musculus (Mouse).
   2476..2524    +  polyA_signal   HSV TK poly(A) signal: herpes simplex virus thymidine kinase polyadenylation signal (Cole and Stacy, 1985)
   2615..2631    -  polyA_signal   bGH poly(A) signal (fragment): bovine growth hormone polyadenylation signal
   2726..3154    +  rep_origin     f1 ori (sequence partly withheld): f1 bacteriophage origin of replication; arrow indicates direction of (+) strand synthesis
   3168..3497    +  promoter       SV40 promoter: SV40 enhancer and early promoter
   3564..4355    +  CDS            neo: KKA2_KLEPN - Also known as kan, nptII. Experimental evidence at protein level: Swiss-Prot protein existence level 1. Resistance to kanamycin, neomycin, paromomycin, ribostamycin, butirosin and gentamicin B. From Klebsiella pneumoniae.
   4381..4539    +  CDS            ble (fragment): BLE_KLEPN - Experimental evidence at protein level: Swiss-Prot protein existence level 1. Binding protein with a strong affinity to the bleomycin family of antibiotics. Binds to CL990; an antimitotic-antibiotic compound. From Klebsiella pneumoniae.
   4534..4655    +  polyA_signal   SV40 poly(A) signal: SV40 polyadenylation signal
   4728..4744    -  protein_bind   lac operator: The lac repressor binds to the lac operator to inhibit transcription in E. coli. This inhibition can be relieved by adding lactose or isopropyl-β-D-thiogalactopyranoside (IPTG). lac repressor encoded by lacI
   4752..4782    -  promoter       lac promoter: promoter for the E. coli lac operon
   4797..4818    -  protein_bind   CAP binding site: CAP binding activates transcription in the presence of cAMP. E. coli catabolite activator protein
   4831..4923    -  CDS            lacI (fragment): lac repressor; lacI; The lac repressor binds to the lac operator to inhibit transcription in E. coli. This inhibition can be relieved by adding lactose or isopropyl-β-D-thiogalactopyranoside (IPTG).
   5106..5694    -  rep_origin     ori: high-copy-number ColE1/pMB1/pBR322/pUC origin of replication
   5865..6725    -  CDS            AmpR: β-lactamase; bla; confers resistance to ampicillin, carbenicillin, and related antibiotics
   6726..6830    -  promoter       AmpR promoter: bla
   6889..6941    -  misc_feature   bom (fragment): basis of mobility region from pBR322
>Addgene plasmid #227880 | pcDNA 3.3 N-MYC SYEM | addgene full sequence | sequence record 477348 | Addgene NGS Result
GTTAGGCGTTTTGCGCTGCTTCGCGATGTACGGGCCAGATATACGCGTTGACATTGATTATTGACTAGTT
ATTAATAGTAATCAATTACGGGGTCATTAGTTCATAGCCCATATATGGAGTTCCGCGTTACATAACTTAC
GGTAAATGGCCCGCCTGGCTGACCGCCCAACGACCCCCGCCCATTGACGTCAATAATGACGTATGTTCCC
ATAGTAACGCCAATAGGGACTTTCCATTGACGTCAATGGGTGGAGTATTTACGGTAAACTGCCCACTTGG
CAGTACATCAAGTGTATCATATGCCAAGTACGCCCCCTATTGACGTCAATGACGGTAAATGGCCCGCCTG
GCATTATGCCCAGTACATGACCTTATGGGACTTTCCTACTTGGCAGTACATCTACGTATTAGTCATCGCT
ATTACCATGGTGATGCGGTTTTGGCAGTACATCAATGGGCGTGGATAGCGGTTTGACTCACGGGGATTTC
CAAGTCTCCACCCCATTGACGTCAATGGGAGTTTGTTTTGGCACCAAAATCAACGGGACTTTCCAAAATG
TCGTAACAACTCCGCCCCATTGACGCAAATGGGCGGTAGGCGTGTACGGTGGGAGGTCTATATAAGCAGA
GCTCGTTTAGTGAACCGTCAGATCGCCTGGAGACGCCATCCACGCTGTTTTGACCTCCATAGAAGACACC
GGGACCGATCCAGCCTCCGGACTGAGCTCCTTAAGGTTAACGCCACCATGGAACAAAAACTCATCTCAGA
AGAGGATCTGTCTAGAGAATTCGGATCCATGGCGGCGCCCCTCAAGAGGCTTCTGCTGGCCGAGCCGCAC
GTGGTGGCCCTCGGGCACCGCGTGGGGCGGCGCGAGGCCAGTCTGGGCCCAGATCCCGGGGCCCCGGTGC
GAGTGCGCTTCGCTCCCAGCCCCACAGGCTTCCTGCACCTGGGTGGCCTCCGTACTGCCCTCTACAACTA
CATCTTTGCCAAGAAGCACCAAGGGAGCTTCATTCTGAGGCTGGAGGACACCGATCAGAGCCGCTTGGTG
CCAGGGGCAGCAGAAAGCATTGAGGACATGCTGGAGTGGGCAGGCATCCCACCTGATGAGAGTCCCCGCC
GGGGTGGTCCTGCAGGGCCCTACTGTCAGTCCCAGCGGCTGGCTCTGTATGCCCAAGCCACGGAAGCCTT
GCTGAGATCTGGAGCTGCCTATCCCTGTTTCTGTTTGCCACAGCGGCTGGAGCTTCTGAAGAAGGAAGCA
CTGAGGAGCCGACAGACACCCCGGTATGACAATCGGTGCCGGAACCTGAGCCAGGCACAGGTGGCCCAGA
AGCTGGCCGTAGACCCCAAGCCTGCTATCCGCTTCCGTCTAGAGGAGGCAGTACCAGCCTTCCAGGACCT
GGTATATGGCTGGACTCAGCATGAAGTGGCCAGTGTGGAGGGGGACCCAGTTATCCTGAAAAGTGACGGC
TTTCCCACCTACCACCTAGCCTGTGTGGTAGATGACCACCACATGAGCATCAGCCATGTGCTGCGGGGCT
CCGAGTGGCTAGTCTCCACCTCCAAGCACCTGCTCCTCTACCAGGCCCTGGGCTGGCAGCCACCTCGATT
TGCTCATCTGCCCCTGCTCCTCAACAGGGATGGTAGCAAGCTGTCTAAGAGGCAAGGGGACATTTTCCTG
GAACATTTTGCTGCCACCGGTTTTCTGCCAGAAGCCTTGCTTGACATCATCACCAACTGTGGCTCGGGGT
TTGCAGAGAACCAAATGGGCAGGACCCTGCCGGAGCTGATTACACAGTTTGACCTGACGCGGATCACCTG
CCACTCAGCCCTGCTGGACCTAGAGAAGCTCCCAGAATTTAACAGGCTGCACCTCCGCCGGCTGGTGAGC
AGTGAGACCCAGAGGCCCCAGTTGGTGGAGAAATTGCAGGGCCTGGTGAAGGAGGCATTCGGGAGTGAAC
TGCAAAACAAGGATGTTCTGGACCCTGCATATATGGAGAGGATCCTCCTGCTGAGACAGGGTCACATCAG
CCGCCTGCAGGATCTGGTCTCCCCAGTGTACTCCTACTTATGGACCCGCCCTGCTGTCCATCGATCAGAA
CTGGGTGCCAGCTCGGAAAACGTGGATGTGATTGCCAAGCGCTTGCTGGGGCTTTTAGAAAGACCTGGCT
TAAGCCTAACTCAGGATGTGCTGAACAGAGAGCTGAAGAAGCTGTCAGAAGGTCTGGAAGGCGCCAAGCA
TAGCAGTGTGATGAAGCTCCTCCGGATGGCCCTCAGTGGACAGCTGCAAGGACCCCCTGTGGCTGAGATG
ATGGTGTCCTTGGGCCCAAAGGAAGTACGGGAACGAATCCAGAAGGTGCTTTCTAGCCTCGAGCCATGGA
AGCTTGATATCTAACTGACTGAACCGGTGGTACCAAACGGGGGAGGCTAACTGAAACACGGAAGGAGACA
ATACCGGAAGGAACCCGCGCTATGACGGCAATAAAAAGACAGAATAAAACGCACGGGTGTTGGGTCGTTT
GTTCATAAACGCGGGGTTCGGTCCCAGGGCTGGCACTCTGTCGATACCCCACCGAGACCCCATTGGGGCC
AATACGCCCGCGTTTCTTCCTTTTCCCCACCCCACCCCCCAAGTTCGGGTGAAGGCCCAGGGCTCGCAGC
CAACGTCGGGGCGGCAGGCCCTGCCATAGCAGATCTGCGCAGCTGGGGCTCTAGGGGGTATCCCC
[124 nt withheld, positions 2726-2849]
C
[91 nt withheld, positions 2851-2941]
A
[49 nt withheld, positions 2943-2991]
CCTTTGACGTTGGAGTCCACGTTCTTT
[37 nt withheld, positions 3019-3055]
ACCCTATCTCGGTCTATTCTTTTGATTTATAAGGGATTTTGCCGATTTCGGCCTATTGGTTAAAAAATGA
GCTGATTTAACAAAAATTTAACGCGAATTAATTCTGTGGAATGTGTGTCAGTTAGGGTGTGGAAAGTCCC
CAGGCTCCCCAGCAGGCAGAAGTATGCAAAGCATGCATCTCAATTAGTCAGCAACCAGGTGTGGAAAGTC
CCCAGGCTCCCCAGCAGGCAGAAGTATGCAAAGCATGCATCTCAATTAGTCAGCAACCATAGTCCCGCCC
CTAACTCCGCCCATCCCGCCCCTAACTCCGCCCAGTTCCGCCCATTCTCCGCCCCATGGCTGACTAATTT
TTTTTATTTATGCAGAGGCCGAGGCCGCCTCTGCCTCTGAGCTATTCCAGAAGTAGTGAGGAGGCTTTTT
TGGAGGCCTAGGCTTTTGCAAAAAGCTCCCGGGAGCTTGTATATCCATTTTCGGATCTGATCAAGAGACA
GGATGAGGATCGTTTCGCATGATTGAACAAGATGGATTGCACGCAGGTTCTCCGGCCGCTTGGGTGGAGA
GGCTATTCGGCTATGACTGGGCACAACAGACAATCGGCTGCTCTGATGCCGCCGTGTTCCGGCTGTCAGC
GCAGGGGCGCCCGGTTCTTTTTGTCAAGACCGACCTGTCCGGTGCCCTGAATGAACTGCAGGACGAGGCA
GCGCGGCTATCGTGGCTGGCCACGACGGGCGTTCCTTGCGCAGCTGTGCTCGACGTTGTCACTGAAGCGG
GAAGGGACTGGCTGCTATTGGGCGAAGTGCCGGGGCAGGATCTCCTGTCATCTCACCTTGCTCCTGCCGA
GAAAGTATCCATCATGGCTGATGCAATGCGGCGGCTGCATACGCTTGATCCGGCTACCTGCCCATTCGAC
CACCAAGCGAAACATCGCATCGAGCGAGCACGTACTCGGATGGAAGCCGGTCTTGTCGATCAGGATGATC
TGGACGAAGAGCATCAGGGGCTCGCGCCAGCCGAACTGTTCGCCAGGCTCAAGGCGCGCATGCCCGACGG
CGAGGATCTCGTCGTGACCCATGGCGATGCCTGCTTGCCGAATATCATGGTGGAAAATGGCCGCTTTTCT
GGATTCATCGACTGTGGCCGGCTGGGTGTGGCGGACCGCTATCAGGACATAGCGTTGGCTACCCGTGATA
TTGCTGAAGAGCTTGGCGGCGAATGGGCTGACCGCTTCCTCGTGCTTTACGGTATCGCCGCTCCCGATTC
GCAGCGCATCGCCTTCTATCGCCTTCTTGACGAGTTCTTCTGAGCGGGACTCTGGGGTTCGCGAAATGAC
CGACCAAGCGACGCCCAACCTGCCATCACGAGATTTCGATTCCACCGCCGCCTTCTATGAAAGGTTGGGC
TTCGGAATCGTTTTCCGGGACGCCGGCTGGATGATCCTCCAGCGCGGGGATCTCATGCTGGAGTTCTTCG
CCCACCCCAACTTGTTTATTGCAGCTTATAATGGTTACAAATAAAGCAATAGCATCACAAATTTCACAAA
TAAAGCATTTTTTTCACTGCATTCTAGTTGTGGTTTGTCCAAACTCATCAATGTATCTTATCATGTCTGT
ATACCGTCGACCTCTAGCTAGAGCTTGGCGTAATCATGGTCATAGCTGTTTCCTGTGTGAAATTGTTATC
CGCTCACAATTCCACACAACATACGAGCCGGAAGCATAAAGTGTAAAGCCTGGGGTGCCTAATGAGTGAG
CTAACTCACATTAATTGCGTTGCGCTCACTGCCCGCTTTCCAGTCGGGAAACCTGTCGTGCCAGCTGCAT
TAATGAATCGGCCAACGCGCGGGGAGAGGCGGTTTGCGTATTGGGCGCTCTTCCGCTTCCTCGCTCACTG
ACTCGCTGCGCTCGGTCGTTCGGCTGCGGCGAGCGGTATCAGCTCACTCAAAGGCGGTAATACGGTTATC
CACAGAATCAGGGGATAACGCAGGAAAGAACATGTGAGCAAAAGGCCAGCAAAAGGCCAGGAACCGTAAA
AAGGCCGCGTTGCTGGCGTTTTTCCATAGGCTCCGCCCCCCTGACGAGCATCACAAAAATCGACGCTCAA
GTCAGAGGTGGCGAAACCCGACAGGACTATAAAGATACCAGGCGTTTCCCCCTGGAAGCTCCCTCGTGCG
CTCTCCTGTTCCGACCCTGCCGCTTACCGGATACCTGTCCGCCTTTCTCCCTTCGGGAAGCGTGGCGCTT
TCTCATAGCTCACGCTGTAGGTATCTCAGTTCGGTGTAGGTCGTTCGCTCCAAGCTGGGCTGTGTGCACG
AACCCCCCGTTCAGCCCGACCGCTGCGCCTTATCCGGTAACTATCGTCTTGAGTCCAACCCGGTAAGACA
CGACTTATCGCCACTGGCAGCAGCCACTGGCAACAGGATTAGCAGAGCGAGGTATGTAGGCGGTGCTACA
GAGTTCTTGAAGTGGTGGCCTAACTACGGCTACACTAGAAGAACAGTATTTGGTATCTGCGCTCTGCTGA
AGCCAGTTACCTTCGGAAAAAGAGTTGGTAGCTCTTGATCCGGCAAACAAACCACCGCTGGTAGCGGTGG
TTTTTTTGTTTGCAAGCAGCAGATTACGCGCAGAAAAAAAGGATCTCAAGAAGATCCTTTGATCTTTTCT
ACGGGGTCTGACGCTCAGTGGAACGAAAACTCACGTTAAGGGATTTTGGTCATGAGATTATCAAAAAGGA
TCTTCACCTAGATCCTTTTAAATTAAAAATGAAGTTTTAAATCAATCTAAAGTATATATGAGTAAACTTG
GTCTGACAGTTACCAATGCTTAATCAGTGAGGCACCTATCTCAGCGATCTGTCTATTTCGTTCATCCATA
GTTGCCTGACTCCCCGTCGTGTAGATAACTACGATACGGGAGGGCTTACCATCTGGCCCCAGTGCTGCAA
TGATACCGCGAGACCCACGCTCACCGGCTCCAGATTTATCAGCAATAAACCAGCCAGCCGGAAGGGCCGA
GCGCAGAAGTGGTCCTGCAACTTTATCCGCCTCCATCCAGTCTATTAATTGTTGCCGGGAAGCTAGAGTA
AGTAGTTCGCCAGTTAATAGTTTGCGCAACGTTGTTGCCATTGCTACAGGCATCGTGGTGTCACGCTCGT
CGTTTGGTATGGCTTCATTCAGCTCCGGTTCCCAACGATCAAGGCGAGTTACATGATCCCCCATGTTGTG
CAAAAAAGCGGTTAGCTCCTTCGGTCCTCCGATCGTTGTCAGAAGTAAGTTGGCCGCAGTGTTATCACTC
ATGGTTATGGCAGCACTGCATAATTCTCTTACTGTCATGCCATCCGTAAGATGCTTTTCTGTGACTGGTG
AGTACTCAACCAAGTCATTCTGAGAATAGTGTATGCGGCGACCGAGTTGCTCTTGCCCGGCGTCAATACG
GGATAATACCGCGCCACATAGCAGAACTTTAAAAGTGCTCATCATTGGAAAACGTTCTTCGGGGCGAAAA
CTCTCAAGGATCTTACCGCTGTTGAGATCCAGTTCGATGTAACCCACTCGTGCACCCAACTGATCTTCAG
CATCTTTTACTTTCACCAGCGTTTCTGGGTGAGCAAAAACAGGAAGGCAAAATGCCGCAAAAAAGGGAAT
AAGGGCGACACGGAAATGTTGAATACTCATACTCTTCCTTTTTCAATATTATTGAAGCATTTATCAGGGT
TATTGTCTCATGAGCGGATACATATTTGAATGTATTTAGAAAAATAAACAAATAGGGGTTCCGCGCACAT
TTCCCCGAAAAGTGCCACCTGACGTCGACGGATCGGGAGATCTCCCGATCCCCTATGGTGCACTCTCAGT
ACAATCTGCTCTGATGCCGCATAGTTAAGCCAGTATCTGCTCCCTGCTTGTGTGTTGGAGGTCGCTGAGT
AGTGCGCGAGCAAAATTTAAGCTACAACAAGGCAAGGCTTGACCGACAATTGCATGAAGAATCTGCTTAG
G
